Addgene plasmid #55372: mCerulean-H1-10
Purpose: Localization: Nucleus/Histones, Excitation: 433, Emission: 475
Depositing lab: Michael Davidson. Depositing organization: Florida State University, Tallahassee.
Backbone
  Vector backbone: mCerulean
  Backbone size w/o insert (bp): 4750
  Vector type: Mammalian Expression
  Selectable markers: Neomycin (select with G418)
Growth in bacteria
  Bacterial resistance: Kanamycin, 50 μg/mL
  Growth temperature: 37°C
  Growth strain: DH5alpha
  Copy number: High Copy
Gene/Insert
  Gene/Insert name: H1 (alt names: Mouse Histone H1; NM_008197.3)
  Species: M. musculus (mouse)
  Entrez Gene: H1f0 (a.k.a. D130017D06Rik, H1(0), H1-0, H1fv)
  Promoter: CMV
  Tag / fusion protein: mCerulean (C terminal on backbone)
  Cloning method: Unknown
  Sequencing primers: 5′ CMV-F; 3′ SV40pA-R
Terms and licenses: Academic/Nonprofit Terms; Industry Terms: Not Available to Industry
Depositor comments: M. musculus (mouse) Histone H1. Excitation = 433; Emission = 475
How to cite: mCerulean-H1-10 was a gift from Michael Davidson (Addgene plasmid # 55372 ; http://n2t.net/addgene:55372 ; RRID:Addgene_55372)
