[The description below was written by a language model from this plasmid's Addgene catalogue record.]
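Description:
mCerulean-H1-10 is a mammalian expression plasmid that produces mouse linker histone H1 (the H1f0 gene product, also called H1(0)) fused to the cyan fluorescent protein mCerulean. It is built on an mCerulean backbone of about 4.75 kb without the insert. The fusion is transcribed from the CMV promoter, a strong constitutive viral promoter widely used in mammalian cells. The listed 3′ sequencing primer anneals in an SV40 polyadenylation region, which suggests that an SV40 poly(A) signal terminates the transcript. According to the record, mCerulean is a backbone-encoded tag at the C terminus of the histone, so H1 is read first and the fluorescent protein follows. The "10" in the name may refer to a linker between the two parts, but the record does not explain it, and the cloning method is listed as unknown.

The plasmid is maintained in bacteria at high copy under kanamycin selection. A neomycin resistance marker allows G418 selection of transfected mammalian cells, which makes stable lines possible as well as transient expression. No feature table accompanies the entry, so the origin of replication and the exact layout of the resistance cassette are not documented here.

The stated purpose is use as a localization marker for the nucleus and histones. Because H1 binds chromatin, the fusion labels nuclear chromatin in cyan, with excitation at 433 nm and emission at 475 nm. This suits it to fluorescence imaging of nuclei and chromatin, including multicolour experiments alongside spectrally distinct fluorescent proteins.
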