>Addgene plasmid #55372 | mCerulean-H1-10 | depositor partial sequence | sequence record 85776 | insert sequence
CAGATCCGCTAGCCGCCACCATGACCGAGAACTCCACCTCCGCCCCGGCGGCGAAGCCCAAACGGGCCAA
GGCTTCCAAGAAGTCCACGGACCACCCCAAGTATTCAGACATGATCGTGGCTGCTATCCAGGCAGAGAAG
AACCGTGCCGGCTCCTCGCGCCAGTCCATCCAAAAGTATATCAAGAGCCACTACAAGGTGGGTGAGAACG
CCGACTCCCAGATCAAGTTGTCCATCAAGCGCCTAGTGACCACCGGTGTTCTCAAGCAAACCAAAGGGGT
GGGCGCCTCGGGGTCCTTCAGGCTGGCCAAGGGCGATGAGCCCAAAAGGTCGGTGGCTTTCAAGAAGACC
AAGAAGGAAGTCAAGAAAGTGGCCACTCCAAAGAAGGCAGCCAAGCCCAAGAAGGCTGCCTCCAAAGCCC
CAAGCAAGAAACCCAAAGCCACCCCTGTCAAGAAGGCCAAGAAGAAGCCGGCTGCCACGCCCAAGAAAGC
CAAAAAGCCCAAGGTTGTCAAAGTCAAACCAGTCAAGGCCTCCAAACCCAAGAAGGCCAAAACCGTGAAG
CCCAAAGCCAAGTCGAGTGCCAAGAGGGGGAGCAAGAAGAAGTCGGGAAGCACGGATCCACCGGTCGCCA
CCATGGTGAGCAAGGGCGAGGAGCTGTTCACCGGGGTGGTGCCCATCCTGGTCGAGCTGGACGGCGACGT
AAACGGCCACAAGTTCAGCGTGTCCGGCGAGGGCGAGGGCGATGCCACCTACGGCAAGCTGACCCTGAAG
TTCATCTGCACCACCGGCAAGCTGCCCGTGCCCTGGCCCACCCTCGTGACCACCCTGACCTGGGGCGTGC
AGTGCTTCGCCCGCTACCCCGACCACATGAAGCAGCACGACTTCTTCAAGTCCGCCATGCCCGAAGGCTA
CGTCCAGGAGCGCACCATCTTCTTCAAGGACGACGGCAACTACAAGACCCGCGCCGAGGTGAAGTTCGAG
GGCGACACCCTGGTGAACCGCATCGAGCTGAAGGGCATCGACTTCAAGGAGGACGGCAACATCCTGGGGC
ACAAGCTGGAGTACAACGCCATCAGCGACAACGTCTATATCACCGCCGACAAGCAGAAGAACGGCATCAA
GGCCAACTTCAAGATCCGCCACAACATCGAGGACGGCAGCGTGCAGCTCGCCGACCACTACCAGCAGAAC
ACCCCCATCGGCGACGGCCCCGTGCTGCTGCCCGACAACCACTACCTGAGCACCCAGTCCAAGCTGAGCA
AAGACCCCAACGAGAAGCGCGATCACATGGTCCTGCTGGAGTTCGTGACCGCCGCCGGGATCACTCTCGG
CATGGACGAGCTGTACAAGTAAAGCGGCCGCGACTCTAGATCATAATCAGCCATACCAC
