>Addgene plasmid #55372 | mCerulean-H1-10 | addgene partial sequence | sequence record 134593 | CMV-F 5'-CGCAAATGGGCGGTAGGCGTG-3'
ACCGTCAGATCCGCTAGCCGCCACCATGACCGAGAACTCCACCTCCGCCCCGGCGGCGAAGCCCAAACGG
GCCAAGGCTTCCAAGAAGTCCACGGACCACCCCAAGTATTCAGACATGATCGTGGCTGCTATCCAGGCAG
AGAAGAACCGTGCCGGCTCCTCGCGCCAGTCCATCCAAAAGTATATCAAGAGCCACTACAAGGTGGGTGA
GAACGCCGACTCCCAGATCAAGTTGTCCATCAAGCGCCTAGTGACCACCGGTGTTCTCAAGCAAACCAAA
GGGGTGGGCGCCTCGGGGTCCTTCAGGCTGGCCAAGGGCGATGAGCCCAAAAGGTCGGTGGCTTTCAAGA
AGACCAAGAAGGAAGTCAAGAAAGTGGCCACTCCAAAGAAGGCAGCCAAGCCCAAGAAGGCTGCCTCCAA
AGCCCCAAGCAAGAAACCCAAAGCCACCCCTGTCAAGAAGGCCAAGAAGAAGCCGGCTGCCACGCCCAAG
AAAGCCAAAAAGCCCAAGGTTGTCAAAGTCAAACCAGTCAAGGCCTCCAAACCCAAGAAGGCCAAAACCG
TGAAGCCCAAAGCCAAGTCGAGTGCCAAGAGGGGGAGCAAGAAGAAGTCGGGAAGCACGGATCCACCGGT
CGCCACCATGGTGAGCAAGGGCGAGGAGCTGTTCACCGGGGTGGTGCCCATCCTGGTCGAGCTGGACGGC
GACGTAAACGGCCACAAGTTCAGCGTGTCCGGCGAGGGCGAGGGCGATGCCACCTACGGCAAGCTGACCC
TGAAGTTCATCTGCACCACCGGCAAGCTGCCCGTGCCCTGGCCCACCCTCGTGACCACCCTGACCTGGGG
CGTGCAGTGCTTCGCC
